Addgene plasmid #193194: pDY1462_SERPINA1_CCA32_Caspase
Purpose: Express Caspase conditional upon RNA transcript
Depositing lab: Omar Abudayyeh & Jonathan Gootenberg. Publication: Programmable eukaryotic protein synthesis with RNA sensors by harnessing ADAR. Jiang K, Koob J, Chen XD, Krajeski RN, Zhang Y, Volf V, Zhou W, Sgrizzi SR, Villiger L, Gootenberg JS, Chen F, Abudayyeh OO. Nat Biotechnol. 2022 Oct 27. pii: 10.1038/s41587-022-01534-5. doi: 10.1038/s41587-022-01534-5. PubMed 36302988.
Backbone
  Vector backbone: pBR322
  Vector type: Mammalian Expression
Growth in bacteria
  Bacterial resistance: Ampicillin, 100 μg/mL
  Growth temperature: 37°C
  Growth strain: NEB Stable
  Copy number: High Copy
Gene/Insert
  Gene/Insert name: iCaspase9
  Species: H. sapiens (human)
  Entrez Gene: CASP9 (a.k.a. APAF-3, APAF3, ICE-LAP6, MCH6, PPP1R56)
  Cloning method: Gibson Cloning
Terms and licenses: Academic/Nonprofit Terms; Industry Terms: Not Available to Industry
Depositor comments: Please visit https://doi.org/10.1101/2022.01.26.477951 for bioRxiv preprint.
How to cite: pDY1462_SERPINA1_CCA32_Caspase was a gift from Omar Abudayyeh & Jonathan Gootenberg (Addgene plasmid # 193194 ; http://n2t.net/addgene:193194 ; RRID:Addgene_193194)
