[The description below was written by a language model from this plasmid's Addgene catalogue record and pLannotate feature annotations shown in this document.]
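Description:
pDY1462_SERPINA1_CCA32_Caspase is a mammalian expression plasmid of about 8.7 kb built on a pBR322-type backbone. It is propagated in E. coli through a high-copy ColE1/pMB1-family origin and selected with ampicillin via the bla gene and its native promoter. Only fragments of rop, bom, lacI and lacZα, along with lac promoter/operator sequences, remain as backbone remnants, consistent with the high-copy listing.

The plasmid carries two divergent mammalian transcription units. On the forward strand, the constitutive human EF-1α promoter drives an mCherry coding sequence. An unannotated stretch of roughly 340 nt follows, and then comes inducible caspase-9 (iCaspase9), made up of the DmrB domain (the F36V mutant of FKBP12, which binds synthetic dimerizer ligands) joined to a fragment of human CASP9 and terminated by a synthetic poly(A) signal. The stated purpose is to express caspase conditionally upon an RNA transcript, and the associated work concerns RNA sensors that harness ADAR editing. The plasmid name suggests that the unannotated gap holds a sensor sequence directed against the SERPINA1 transcript. In such a design, upstream mCherry would be translated constitutively and the downstream caspase only once the sensor is edited, but the feature table does not annotate the sensor or any linker elements, so this arrangement is inferred rather than recorded. On the opposite strand, a CMV enhancer/promoter drives secreted Cypridina luciferase (CLuc, mammalian codon-adapted) with its own synthetic poly(A) signal; this could plausibly serve as a constitutive normalization reporter, although the record does not state its role.

The construct is suited to transfection experiments that test transcript-dependent cell killing in cells expressing SERPINA1.
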