Features (pLannotate 1.2.2; 23 found; start..end, strand, type, name):
      4..96      +  CDS            lacI (fragment): lac repressor; lacI; The lac repressor binds to the lac operator to inhibit transcription in E. coli. This inhibition can be relieved by adding lactose or isopropyl-β-D-thiogalactopyranoside (IPTG).
    109..130     +  protein_bind   CAP binding site: CAP binding activates transcription in the presence of cAMP. E. coli catabolite activator protein
    145..175     +  promoter       lac promoter: promoter for the E. coli lac operon
    183..199     +  protein_bind   lac operator: The lac repressor binds to the lac operator to inhibit transcription in E. coli. This inhibition can be relieved by adding lactose or isopropyl-β-D-thiogalactopyranoside (IPTG). lac repressor encoded by lacI
    237..285     -  polyA_signal   poly(A) signal: synthetic polyadenylation signal
    287..1947    -  CDS            CLuc (fragment): secreted Cypridina luciferase contains 30 codon substitutions for efficient translation in mammalian cells
   1973..1991    -  promoter       T7 promoter: promoter for bacteriophage T7 RNA polymerase
   2007..2040    -  LTR            5' LTR (truncated) (fragment): truncated 5' long terminal repeat (LTR) from HIV-1
   2036..2239    -  promoter       CMV promoter: human cytomegalovirus (CMV) immediate early promoter
   2240..2619    -  enhancer       CMV enhancer: human cytomegalovirus immediate early enhancer
   2660..2726    +  CDS            small t antigen (fragment): SV40 (simian virus 40) small t antigen
   2733..3911    +  promoter       EF-1α promoter: strong constitutive promoter for human elongation factor EF-1α
   3930..4637    +  CDS            mCherry: mCherry is a basic (constitutively fluorescent) red fluorescent protein published in 2004, derived from Discosoma sp.. It is reported to be a very rapidly-maturing monomer with low acid sensitivity.
   4980..5300    +  CDS            DmrB: F36V mutant of FK506-binding protein FKBP12 binds synthetic ligands that do not bind wild-type FKBP
   5310..6170    +  CDS            CASP9 (fragment): CASP9_HUMAN - Also known as MCH6. Experimental evidence at protein level: Swiss-Prot protein existence level 1. Isoform 2 lacks activity is an dominant-negative inhibitor of caspase-9. From Homo sapiens (Human).
   6213..6261    +  polyA_signal   poly(A) signal: synthetic polyadenylation signal
   6262..6283    -  misc_feature   MCS (fragment): pUC18/19 multiple cloning site
   6280..6437    +  CDS            lacZα (fragment): LacZα fragment of β-galactosidase; lacZ fragment
   6443..6542    -  misc_feature   bom (fragment): basis of mobility region from pBR322
   6644..6679    -  CDS            rop (fragment): Rop protein, which maintains plasmids at low copy number; rop
   6774..6878    +  promoter       AmpR promoter: bla
   6879..7739    +  CDS            AmpR: β-lactamase; bla; confers resistance to ampicillin, carbenicillin, and related antibiotics
   7910..8498    +  rep_origin     ori: high-copy-number ColE1/pMB1/pBR322/pUC origin of replication
>Addgene plasmid #193194 | pDY1462_SERPINA1_CCA32_Caspase | addgene full sequence | sequence record 377071 | Addgene NGS Result
AGAGCGCCCAATACGCAAACCGCCTCTCCCCGCGCGTTGGCCGATTCATTAATGCAGCTGGCACGACAGG
TTTCCCGACTGGAAAGCGGGCAGTGAGCGCAACGCAATTAATGTGAGTTAGCTCACTCATTAGGCACCCC
AGGCTTTACACTTTATGCTTCCGGCTCGTATGTTGTGTGGAATTGTGAGCGGATAACAATTTCACACAGG
AAACAGCTATGACCATGATTACGCCACACACAAAAAACCAACACACAGATGTAATGAAAATAAAGATATT
TTATTTTATTTGCATTCATCTGGTACTTCTAGGGTGTCTCCATGCTTTATGTAGCATTCTTTCTTGAACT
CCCATGCGTGGTCACAGAAACCCTGTTGTCCCCTCAGGCAATACTCGTACATGCATCGTTCGACACGGTC
AGGCTTGTGGCACACGTTACATTTCTGATCAAGATCACTTTGACCGGCGAAGAGACTATTGCAGAGTCGT
TCAGCTTCAGGTTTCTGTTCTTCGGTGCATCCCGGTGGGTTGGGGGTCAGATCACAGGCTCCTTCAGCAT
CAAAAGAATCATCACTGAAATCCTGGTTGTAGTTACCGCAAATACCGCAAGTCTTACCATCGAATGGATC
TCTAATATGTACGACGAGCAGTTGCTTGAAGTTGAACTTGACCACCAGAGCTTCAGGTAGGATGGCTGTA
GTCAGTATGTCACCATCTTGCCAGTAGATGGAAGTGTTCTGAGAGCTGTACGGGACGGACACGGCTTCTC
CTCCAACCAGAATCTGTTTTCCATCAACAATGAGTTCTACTACAGTCGATTGTTTCCTGATTCGTACTTT
CTCTACTTCAGTGTAAGAGTCAACATTCCTGTGTGAAACCTTCACATCCCAAGTGTTCCAGAAACAGTCG
GCGGCCATAAGAATCTCCTTGCAGGGACCCTGGAATTGGTATCTTGCTTTGTCAAATGTATCGTAGAAAG
TATGTCCAGACAAAACGCAGGTTCCTCTAGTTTCGGGAGCAGCGCACGTCTCCCTGTAGTCAAGCAGCAC
GTGTGAGGCTCGCTCGTCTCCACCCATACAGCGGGCGAAGGCGCAGGAGATGGTGTAGTAGTAGAAGTTG
ATGGGGTTGCGGCAGCTGTCCTTGTACGGCTCCAGAAGACCTTTGCAGTATGCAACGTCATCAGGATTTC
CATAGAGTGGACAACCGTCAAACTCCTGGTTGATCTTAGGCTGAATAGCGAGTTGTTCTGGATCTGAAGT
GAAGTCTGTATCTTCCATCATTTTAAGATCTCCACAGAGGCCAGAGATCATTCCTTTGTTTGCTGTGTCT
GGGGCGATTCTTACAGATCTTCCTCCGAGGATGTCGATCACGATCAGTTTGAAGAACTCAATGACGGTGA
TGTTGAAGCCTGGCATCTCAACAACAGCGATGGTGACCTCGCCGATGGTGTACGGGTTGGCGATGATAGG
GTCAGCTCCACCGTTTACAGTGATGGGATTCTCAGTAGCTTGAGCGATGTCAATGATGTCTCCAGCCACT
TCCAGTCTTGTCTTGGTCAGCACAGCCCCCTTGGTTCCATCCAGGTTCTCCAGGGTGATGGACACCTTCC
AGTCGCCGCCCTTGGTTCCTTGACCCAACACGTATGTACCAGGTTCCTGGAACTGGAATCTCTTTCCATA
GAATGTTCTAAACCATCCTGCGGCCTCTACTCTGCATTCAATTACATACTGACACATTCGACAACATGTT
TTTCCTGGTTTATTTTCACACAGTCCATCTGATAGTATGTCTCTCGTGCAGGTGCCACAGCTGCTATCAA
TACATTCTCCTTCTTTAGCTTCACAGGAAGTTGGAACTGTGTTTGGTGGATCAGGTTCGTAAGGACAGTC
CTGGCAATGAACAGTGGCGCAGTAGACTAATGCAACGGCAAGAATTAAGGTCTTCATGGTGGCGGTACCA
AGCTTGCGTCTCCCTATAGTGAGTCGTATTAATTTCGATAAGCCAGTAAGCAGTGGGTTCTCTAGTTAGC
CAGAGAGCTCTGCTTATATAGACCTCCCACCGTACACGCCTACCGCCCATTTGCGTCAATGGGGCGGAGT
TGTTACGACATTTTGGAAAGTCCCGTTGATTTTGGTGCCAAAACAAACTCCCATTGACGTCAATGGGGTG
GAGACTTGGAAATCCCCGTGAGTCAAACCGCTATCCACGCCCATTGATGTACTGCCAAAACCGCATCACC
ATGGTAATAGCGATGACTAATACGTAGATGTACTGCCAAGTAGGAAAGTCCCATAAGGTCATGTACTGGG
CATAATGCCAGGCGGGCCATTTACCGTCATTGACGTCAATAGGGGGCGTACTTGGCATATGATACACTTG
ATGTACTGCCAAGTGGGCAGTTTACCGTAAATACTCCACCCATTGACGTCAATGGAAAGTCCCTATTGGC
GTTACTATGGGAACATACGTCATTATTGACGTCAATGGGCGGGGGTCGTTGGGCGGTCAGCCAGGCGGGC
CATTTACCGTAAGTTATGTAACGCGGAACTCCATATATGGGCTATGAACTAATGACCCCGTAATTGATTA
CTATTAATAACTAGTCAATAATCAATGTCAACGCGTATATCTGGCCCGTACATCGAAGCTGATGCAAAGA
TGGATAAAGTTTTAAACAGAGAGGAATCTTTGCAGCTAATGGACCTTCTAGGTCTTGAAAGGAGTGGGAA
TTGGCTCCGGTGCCCGTCAGTGGGCAGAGCGCACATCGCCCACAGTCCCCGAGAAGTTGGGGGGAGGGGT
CGGCAATTGAACCGGTGCCTAGAGAAGGTGGCGCGGGGTAAACTGGGAAAGTGATGTCGTGTACTGGCTC
CGCCTTTTTCCCGAGGGTGGGGGAGAACCGTATATAAGTGCAGTAGTCGCCGTGAACGTTCTTTTTCGCA
ACGGGTTTGCCGCCAGAACACAGGTAAGTGCCGTGTGTGGTTCCCGCGGGCCTGGCCTCTTTACGGGTTA
TGGCCCTTGCGTGCCTTGAATTACTTCCACCTGGCTGCAGTACGTGATTCTTGATCCCGAGCTTCGGGTT
GGAAGTGGGTGGGAGAGTTCGAGGCCTTGCGCTTAAGGAGCCCCTTCGCCTCGTGCTTGAGTTGAGGCCT
GGCCTGGGCGCTGGGGCCGCCGCGTGCGAATCTGGTGGCACCTTCGCGCCTGTCTCGCTGCTTTCGATAA
GTCTCTAGCCATTTAAAATTTTTGATGACCTGCTGCGACGCTTTTTTTCTGGCAAGATAGTCTTGTAAAT
GCGGGCCAAGATCTGCACACTGGTATTTCGGTTTTTGGGGCCGCGGGCGGCGACGGGGCCCGTGCGTCCC
AGCGCACATGTTCGGCGAGGCGGGGCCTGCGAGCGCGGCCACCGAGAATCGGACGGGGGTAGTCTCAAGC
TGGCCGGCCTGCTCTGGTGCCTGGCCTCGCGCCGCCGTGTATCGCCCCGCCCTGGGCGGCAAGGCTGGCC
CGGTCGGCACCAGTTGCGTGAGCGGAAAGATGGCCGCTTCCCGGCCCTGCTGCAGGGAGCTCAAAATGGA
GGACGCGGCGCTCGGGAGAGCGGGCGGGTGAGTCACCCACACAAAGGAAAAGGGCCTTTCCGTCCTCAGC
CGTCGCTTCATGTGACTCCACGGAGTACCGGGCGCCGTCCAGGCACCTCGATTAGTTCTCGAGCTTTTGG
AGTACGTCGTCTTTAGGTTGGGGGGAGGGGTTTTATGCGATGGAGTTTCCCCACACTGAGTGGGTGGAGA
CTGAAGTTAGGCCAGCTTGGCACTTGATGTAATTCTCCTTGGAATTTGCCCTTTTTGAGTTTGGATCTTG
GTTCATTCTCAAGCCTCAGACAGTGGTTCAAAGTTTTTTTCTTCCATTTCAGGTGTCGTGACGTACGGGA
TCCGCCACCATGGTGAGCAAGGGCGAGGAGGATAACATGGCCATCATCAAGGAGTTCATGCGCTTCAAGG
TGCACATGGAGGGCTCCGTGAACGGCCACGAGTTCGAGATCGAGGGCGAGGGCGAGGGCCGCCCCTACGA
GGGCACCCAGACCGCCAAGCTGAAGGTGACCAAGGGTGGCCCCCTGCCCTTCGCCTGGGACATCCTGTCC
CCTCAGTTCATGTACGGCTCCAAGGCCTACGTGAAGCACCCCGCCGACATCCCCGACTACTTGAAGCTGT
CCTTCCCCGAGGGCTTCAAGTGGGAGCGCGTGATGAACTTCGAGGACGGCGGCGTGGTGACCGTGACCCA
GGACTCCTCCCTGCAGGACGGCGAGTTCATCTACAAGGTGAAGCTGCGCGGCACCAACTTCCCCTCCGAC
GGCCCCGTAATGCAGAAGAAGACCATGGGCTGGGAGGCCTCCTCCGAGCGGATGTACCCCGAGGACGGCG
CCCTGAAGGGCGAGATCAAGCAGAGGCTGAAGCTGAAGGACGGCGGCCACTACGACGCTGAGGTCAAGAC
CACCTACAAGGCCAAGAAGCCCGTGCAGCTGCCCGGCGCCTACAACGTCAACATCAAGTTGGACATCACC
TCCCACAACGAGGACTACACCATCGTGGAACAGTACGAACGCGCCGAGGGCCGCCACTCCACCGGCGGCA
TGGACGAGCTGTACAAGTCTAGAGAGAGGTCAGCCCCATTGCTGAAGACCACGGGTGGAGGATCACCCCA
CCCGGATGCCCAGTTGACCCAGGACGCTCTTAAGGGTGGAGGAACACCCCACCCTCATAGGTTCCAGTAC
TGGACAGTTTAGGTAAATGTAAGCTGGCAGACCTTCACAGAAGCACCATCAGGGCTTCTGTCATTTTCCA
GGAACTTGGTGAGGATAGTGCGTGGAGCATCAGCCCACGCAGGTGAGTTCATTTTCCAGGTGCTGTGGGG
AAGCGGAGCTACTAACTTCAGCCTGCTGAAGCAGGCTGGCGACGTGGAGGAGAACCCTGGACCTGTAGGT
AGGGTCGAGGGAGTGCAGGTGGAGACTATCTCCCCAGGAGACGGGCGCACCTTCCCCAAGCGCGGCCAGA
CCTGCGTGGTGCACTACACCGGGATGCTTGAAGATGGAAAGAAAGTTGATTCCTCCCGGGACAGAAACAA
GCCCTTTAAGTTTATGCTAGGCAAGCAGGAGGTGATCCGAGGCTGGGAAGAAGGGGTTGCCCAGATGAGT
GTGGGTCAGAGAGCCAAACTGACTATATCTCCAGATTATGCCTATGGTGCCACTGGGCACCCAGGCATCA
TCCCACCACATGCCACTCTCGTCTTCGATGTGGAGCTTCTAAAACTGGAATCTGGCGGTGGATCCGGAGT
CGACGGATTTGGTGATGTCGGTGCTCTTGAGAGTTTGAGGGGAAATGCAGATTTGGCTTACATCCTGAGC
ATGGAGCCCTGTGGCCACTGCCTCATTATCAACAATGTGAACTTCTGCCGTGAGTCCGGGCTCCGCACCC
GCACTGGCTCCAACATCGACTGTGAGAAGTTGCGGCGTCGCTTCTCCTCGCTGCATTTCATGGTGGAGGT
GAAGGGCGACCTGACTGCCAAGAAAATGGTGCTGGCTTTGCTGGAGCTGGCGCGGCAGGACCACGGTGCT
CTGGACTGCTGCGTGGTGGTCATTCTCTCTCACGGCTGTCAGGCCAGCCACCTGCAGTTCCCAGGGGCTG
TCTACGGCACAGATGGATGCCCTGTGTCGGTCGAGAAGATTGTGAACATCTTCAATGGGACCAGCTGCCC
CAGCCTGGGAGGGAAGCCCAAGCTCTTTTTCATCCAGGCCTGTGGTGGGGAGCAGAAAGACCATGGGTTT
GAGGTGGCCTCCACTTCCCCTGAAGACGAGTCCCCTGGCAGTAACCCCGAGCCAGATGCCACCCCGTTCC
AGGAAGGTTTGAGGACCTTCGACCAGCTGGACGCCATATCTAGTTTGCCCACACCCAGTGACATCTTTGT
GTCCTACTCTACTTTCCCAGGTTTTGTTTCCTGGAGGGACCCCAAGAGTGGCTCCTGGTACGTTGAAACC
CTGGACGACATCTTTGAGCAGTGGGCTCACTCTGAAGACCTGCAGTCCCTCCTGCTTAGGGTCGCTAATG
CTGTTTCGGTGAAAGGGATTTATAAACAGATGCCTGGTTGCTTTAATTTCCTCCGGAAAAAACTTTTCTT
TAAAACATCAGTCGACTATCCGTACGACGTACCAGACTACGCACTCGACTAAAATAAAATATCTTTATTT
TCATTACATCTGTGTGTTGGTTTTTTGTGTGCCCGGGTACCGAGCTCGAATTCACTGGCCGTCGTTTTAC
AACGTCGTGACTGGGAAAACCCTGGCGTTACCCAACTTAATCGCCTTGCAGCACATCCCCCTTTCGCCAG
CTGGCGTAATAGCGAAGAGGCCCGCACCGATCGCCCTTCCCAACAGTTGCGCAGCCTGAATGGCGAATGG
CGCCTGATGCGGTATTTTCTCCTTACGCATCTGTGCGGTATTTCACACCGCATATGGTGCACTCTCAGTA
CAATCTGCTCTGATGCCGCATAGTTAAGCCAGCCCCGACACCCGCCAACACCCGCTGACGCGCCCTGACG
GGCTTGTCTGCTCCCGGCATCCGCTTACAGACAAGCTGTGACCGTCTCCGGGAGCTGCATGTGTCAGAGG
TTTTCACCGTCATCACCGAAACGCGCGAGACGAAAGGGCCTCGTGATACGCCTATTTTTATAGGTTAATG
TCATGATAATAATGGTTTCTTAGACGTCAGGTGGCACTTTTCGGGGAAATGTGCGCGGAACCCCTATTTG
TTTATTTTTCTAAATACATTCAAATATGTATCCGCTCATGAGACAATAACCCTGATAAATGCTTCAATAA
TATTGAAAAAGGAAGAGTATGAGTATTCAACATTTCCGTGTCGCCCTTATTCCCTTTTTTGCGGCATTTT
GCCTTCCTGTTTTTGCTCACCCAGAAACGCTGGTGAAAGTAAAAGATGCTGAAGATCAGTTGGGTGCACG
AGTGGGTTACATCGAACTGGATCTCAACAGCGGTAAGATCCTTGAGAGTTTTCGCCCCGAAGAACGTTTT
CCAATGATGAGCACTTTTAAAGTTCTGCTATGTGGCGCGGTATTATCCCGTATTGACGCCGGGCAAGAGC
AACTCGGTCGCCGCATACACTATTCTCAGAATGACTTGGTTGAGTACTCACCAGTCACAGAAAAGCATCT
TACGGATGGCATGACAGTAAGAGAATTATGCAGTGCTGCCATAACCATGAGTGATAACACTGCGGCCAAC
TTACTTCTGACAACGATCGGAGGACCGAAGGAGCTAACCGCTTTTTTGCACAACATGGGGGATCATGTAA
CTCGCCTTGATCGTTGGGAACCGGAGCTGAATGAAGCCATACCAAACGACGAGCGTGACACCACGATGCC
TGTAGCAATGGCAACAACGTTGCGCAAACTATTAACTGGCGAACTACTTACTCTAGCTTCCCGGCAACAA
TTAATAGACTGGATGGAGGCGGATAAAGTTGCAGGACCACTTCTGCGCTCGGCCCTTCCGGCTGGCTGGT
TTATTGCTGATAAATCTGGAGCCGGTGAGCGTGGGTCTGGCGGTATCATTGCAGCACTGGGGCCAGATGG
TAAGCCCTCCCGTATCGTAGTTATCTACACGACGGGGAGTCAGGCAACTATGGATGAACGAAATAGACAG
ATCGCTGAGATAGGTGCCTCACTGATTAAGCATTGGTAACTGTCAGACCAAGTTTACTCATATATACTTT
AGATTGATTTAAAACTTCATTTTTAATTTAAAAGGATCTAGGTGAAGATCCTTTTTGATAATCTCATGAC
CAAAATCCCTTAACGTGAGTTTTCGTTCCACTGAGCGTCAGACCCCGTAGAAAAGATCAAAGGATCTTCT
TGAGATCCTTTTTTTCTGCGCGTAATCTGCTGCTTGCAAACAAAAAAACCACCGCTACCAGCGGTGGTTT
GTTTGCCGGATCAAGAGCTACCAACTCTTTTTCCGAAGGTAACTGGCTTCAGCAGAGCGCAGATACCAAA
TACTGTTCTTCTAGTGTAGCCGTAGTTAGGCCACCACTTCAAGAACTCTGTAGCACCGCCTACATACCTC
GCTCTGCTAATCCTGTTACCAGTGGCTGCTGCCAGTGGCGATAAGTCGTGTCTTACCGGGTTGGACTCAA
GACGATAGTTACCGGATAAGGCGCAGCGGTCGGGCTGAACGGGGGGTTCGTGCACACAGCCCAGCTTGGA
GCGAACGACCTACACCGAACTGAGATACCTACAGCGTGAGCTATGAGAAAGCGCCACGCTTCCCGAAGGG
AGAAAGGCGGACAGGTATCCGGTAAGCGGCAGGGTCGGAACAGGAGAGCGCACGAGGGAGCTTCCAGGGG
GAAACGCCTGGTATCTTTATAGTCCTGTCGGGTTTCGCCACCTCTGACTTGAGCGTCGATTTTTGTGATG
CTCGTCAGGGGGGCGGAGCCTATGGAAAAACGCCAGCAACGCGGCCTTTTTACGGTTCCTGGCCTTTTGC
TGGCCTTTTGCTCACATGTTCTTTCCTGCGTTATCCCCTGATTCTGTGGATAACCGTATTACCGCCTTTG
AGTGAGCTGATACCGCTCGCCGCAGCCGAACGACCGAGCGCAGCGAGTCAGTGAGCGAGGAAGCGGA
